>Addgene plasmid #57492 | mEos4a-Cx43-7 | addgene full sequence | sequence record 213050 | Addgene NGS Result
TTCTTTCCTGCGTTATCCCCTGATTCTGTGGATAACCGTATTACCGCCATGCATTAGTTATTAATAGTAA
TCAATTACGGGGTCATTAGTTCATAGCCCATATATGGAGTTCCGCGTTACATAACTTACGGTAAATGGCC
CGCCTGGCTGACCGCCCAACGACCCCCGCCCATTGACGTCAATAATGACGTATGTTCCCATAGTAACGCC
AATAGGGACTTTCCATTGACGTCAATGGGTGGAGTATTTACGGTAAACTGCCCACTTGGCAGTACATCAA
GTGTATCATATGCCAAGTACGCCCCCTATTGACGTCAATGACGGTAAATGGCCCGCCTGGCATTATGCCC
AGTACATGACCTTATGGGACTTTCCTACTTGGCAGTACATCTACGTATTAGTCATCGCTATTACCATGGT
GATGCGGTTTTGGCAGTACATCAATGGGCGTGGATAGCGGTTTGACTCACGGGGATTTCCAAGTCTCCAC
CCCATTGACGTCAATGGGAGTTTGTTTTGGCACCAAAATCAACGGGACTTTCCAAAATGTCGTAACAACT
CCGCCCCATTGACGCAAATGGGCGGTAGGCGTGTACGGTGGGAGGTCTATATAAGCAGAGCTGGTTTAGT
GAACCGTCAGATCCGCTAGCGCTACCGGACTCAGATCTCGAGCTCAAGCTTCGAATTCGGCAGCACTTTT
CTTTCATTGGGGGGAAGGCGTGAGGAAAGTACCAAACAGCAGCAGACTTTTAAACTTTAAACAGACAGGT
CTGAGAGCCTGAACTCTCATTTTTCCTTTGACTTCAGCCTCCAAGGAGTTCCACCAACTTTGGCGCGCCG
GCTTCACTTTCATTAAGTGAAAGAGAGGTGCCCAGACATGGGTGACTGGAGTGCCTTGGGGAAGCTTCTG
GACAAGGTCCAAGCCTACTCCACCGCTGGAGGGAAGGTGTGGCTGTCAGTGCTCTTCATATTCAGAATCC
TGCTCCTGGGGACAGCTGTTGAGTCAGCTTGGGGTGATGAACAGTCTGCCTTTCGCTGTAACACTCAACA
ACCTGGCTGCGAAAACGTCTGCTATGACAAGTCCTTCCCCATCTCTCACGTGCGCTTCTGGGTCCTTCAG
ATCATATTCGTGTCTGTGCCCACACTCCTGTACTTGGCCCATGTGTTCTATGTGATGAGGAAGGAAGAGA
AGCTAAACAAGAAAGAAGAGGAGCTCAAAGTGGCCCAGACTGACGGGGTCAACGTGGAGATGCACCTGAA
GCAGATTGAAATCAAGAAGTTCAAGTACGGGATTGAAGAGCACGGCAAGGTGAAAATGAGGGGCGGCTTG
CTGAGAACCTACATCATCAGCATCCTCTTCAAGTCTGTCTTCGAGGTGGCCTTCCTGCTCATCCAGTGGT
ACATCTATGGGTTCAGCTTGAGCGCGGTCTACACCTGCAAGAGAGATCCCTGCCCCCACCAGGTAGACTG
CTTCCTCTCACGTCCCACGGAGAAAACCATCTTCATCATCTTCATGCTGGTGGTGTCCTTGGTGTCTCTC
GCTTTGAACATCATTGAGCTCTTCTACGTCTTCTTCAAGGGCGTTAAGGATCGCGTGAAGGGAAGAAGCG
ATCCTTACCACGCCACCACTGGCCCACTGAGCCCATCAAAAGACTGCGGATCTCCAAAATACGCCTACTT
CAATGGCTGCTCCTCACCAACGGCTCCACTCTCGCCTATGTCTCCTCCTGGGTACAAGCTGGTTACTGGT
GACAGAAACAATTCCTCGTGCCGCAATTACAACAAGCAAGCTAGCGAGCAAAACTGGGCGAACTACAGCG
CAGAGCAAAATCGCATGGGGCAGGCCGGAAGCACCATCTCCAACTCGCACGCCCAGCCGTTCGATTTCCC
CGACGACAACCAGAATGCCAAAAAAGTTGCTGCTGGACATGAACTCCAGCCATTAGCCATCGTGGACCAA
CGACCTTCCAGCAGAGCCAGCAGCCGCGCCAGCAGCAGGCCTCGGCCTGATGACCTGGAGATTGCGGATC
CACCGGTCGCCACCATGGTGAGTGCGATTAAGCCAGACATGAGGATCAAACTCCGTATGGAAGGCAACGT
AAACGGGCACCACTTTGTGATCGACGGAGATGGTACAGGCAAGCCTTATGAGGGAAAACAGACCATGGAT
CTTGAAGTCAAAGAGGGCGGACCTCTGCCTTTTGCCTTTGATATCCTGACCACTGCATTCCATTACGGCA
ACAGGGTATTCGTTAAATATCCAGACAACATACAAGACTATTTTAAGCAGTCGTTTCCTAAGGGGTATTC
GTGGGAACGAAGCTTGACTTTCGAAGACGGGGGCATTTGCTATGCCAGAAACGACATAACAATGGAAGGG
GACACTTTCTATAATAAAGTTCGATTTTATGGTACCAACTTTCCCGCCAATGGTCCAGTTATGCAGAAGA
AGACGCTGAAATGGGAGCCCTCCACTGAGAAAATGTATGTGCGTGATGGAGTGCTGACGGGTGATATTCA
TATGGCTTTGTTGCTTGAAGGAAATGCCCATTACCGATGTGACTTCAGAACTACTTACAAAGCTAAGGAG
AAGGGTGTCAAGTTACCAGGCTACCACTTTGTGGACCACGCCATTGAGATTTTAAGCCATGACAAAGATT
ACAACAAGGTTAAGCTGTATGAGCATGCTGTTGCTCATTCTGGATTGCCTGACAATGCCAGACGATAAGC
GGCCGCGACTCTAGATCATAATCAGCCATACCACATTTGTAGAGGTTTTACTTGCTTTAAAAAACCTCCC
ACACCTCCCCCTGAACCTGAAACATAAAATGAATGCAATTGTTGTTGTTAACTTGTTTATTGCAGCTTAT
AATGGTTACAAATAAAGCAATAGCATCACAAATTTCACAAATAAAGCATTTTTTTCACTGCATTCTAGTT
GTGGTTTGTCCAAACTCATCAATGTATCTTAAGGCGTAAATTGTAAGCGTTAATATTTTGTTAAAATTCG
CGTTAAATTTTTGTTAAATCAGCTCATTTTTTAACCAATAGGCCGAAATCGGCAAAATCCCTTATAAATC
AAAAGAATAGACCGAGATAGGGT
[37 nt withheld, positions 3104-3140]
AAAGAACGTGGACTCCAACGTCAAAGG
[49 nt withheld, positions 3168-3216]
T
[91 nt withheld, positions 3218-3308]
G
[124 nt withheld, positions 3310-3433]
CAGGTGGCACTTTTCGGGGAAATGTGCGCGGAACCCCTATTTGTTTATTTTTCTAAATACATTCAAATAT
GTATCCGCTCATGAGACAATAACCCTGATAAATGCTTCAATAATATTGAAAAAGGAAGAGTCCTGAGGCG
GAAAGAACCAGCTGTGGAATGTGTGTCAGTTAGGGTGTGGAAAGTCCCCAGGCTCCCCAGCAGGCAGAAG
TATGCAAAGCATGCATCTCAATTAGTCAGCAACCAGGTGTGGAAAGTCCCCAGGCTCCCCAGCAGGCAGA
AGTATGCAAAGCATGCATCTCAATTAGTCAGCAACCATAGTCCCGCCCCTAACTCCGCCCATCCCGCCCC
TAACTCCGCCCAGTTCCGCCCATTCTCCGCCCCATGGCTGACTAATTTTTTTTATTTATGCAGAGGCCGA
GGCCGCCTCGGCCTCTGAGCTATTCCAGAAGTAGTGAGGAGGCTTTTTTGGAGGCCTAGGCTTTTGCAAA
GATCGATCAAGAGACAGGATGAGGATCGTTTCGCATGATTGAACAAGATGGATTGCACGCAGGTTCTCCG
GCCGCTTGGGTGGAGAGGCTATTCGGCTATGACTGGGCACAACAGACAATCGGCTGCTCTGATGCCGCCG
TGTTCCGGCTGTCAGCGCAGGGGCGCCCGGTTCTTTTTGTCAAGACCGACCTGTCCGGTGCCCTGAATGA
ACTGCAAGACGAGGCAGCGCGGCTATCGTGGCTGGCCACGACGGGCGTTCCTTGCGCAGCTGTGCTCGAC
GTTGTCACTGAAGCGGGAAGGGACTGGCTGCTATTGGGCGAAGTGCCGGGGCAGGATCTCCTGTCATCTC
ACCTTGCTCCTGCCGAGAAAGTATCCATCATGGCTGATGCAATGCGGCGGCTGCATACGCTTGATCCGGC
TACCTGCCCATTCGACCACCAAGCGAAACATCGCATCGAGCGAGCACGTACTCGGATGGAAGCCGGTCTT
GTCGATCAGGATGATCTGGACGAAGAGCATCAGGGGCTCGCGCCAGCCGAACTGTTCGCCAGGCTCAAGG
CGAGCATGCCCGACGGCGAGGATCTCGTCGTGACCCATGGCGATGCCTGCTTGCCGAATATCATGGTGGA
AAATGGCCGCTTTTCTGGATTCATCGACTGTGGCCGGCTGGGTGTGGCGGACCGCTATCAGGACATAGCG
TTGGCTACCCGTGATATTGCTGAAGAGCTTGGCGGCGAATGGGCTGACCGCTTCCTCGTGCTTTACGGTA
TCGCCGCTCCCGATTCGCAGCGCATCGCCTTCTATCGCCTTCTTGACGAGTTCTTCTGAGCGGGACTCTG
GGGTTCGAAATGACCGACCAAGCGACGCCCAACCTGCCATCACGAGATTTCGATTCCACCGCCGCCTTCT
ATGAAAGGTTGGGCTTCGGAATCGTTTTCCGGGACGCCGGCTGGATGATCCTCCAGCGCGGGGATCTCAT
GCTGGAGTTCTTCGCCCACCCTAGGGGGAGGCTAACTGAAACACGGAAGGAGACAATACCGGAAGGAACC
CGCGCTATGACGGCAATAAAAAGACAGAATAAAACGCACGGTGTTGGGTCGTTTGTTCATAAACGCGGGG
TTCGGTCCCAGGGCTGGCACTCTGTCGATACCCCACCGAGACCCCATTGGGGCCAATACGCCCGCGTTTC
TTCCTTTTCCCCACCCCACCCCCCAAGTTCGGGTGAAGGCCCAGGGCTCGCAGCCAACGTCGGGGCGGCA
GGCCCTGCCATAGCCTCAGGTTACTCATATATACTTTAGATTGATTTAAAACTTCATTTTTAATTTAAAA
GGATCTAGGTGAAGATCCTTTTTGATAATCTCATGACCAAAATCCCTTAACGTGAGTTTTCGTTCCACTG
AGCGTCAGACCCCGTAGAAAAGATCAAAGGATCTTCTTGAGATCCTTTTTTTCTGCGCGTAATCTGCTGC
TTGCAAACAAAAAAACCACCGCTACCAGCGGTGGTTTGTTTGCCGGATCAAGAGCTACCAACTCTTTTTC
CGAAGGTAACTGGCTTCAGCAGAGCGCAGATACCAAATACTGTTCTTCTAGTGTAGCCGTAGTTAGGCCA
CCACTTCAAGAACTCTGTAGCACCGCCTACATACCTCGCTCTGCTAATCCTGTTACCAGTGGCTGCTGCC
AGTGGCGATAAGTCGTGTCTTACCGGGTTGGACTCAAGACGATAGTTACCGGATAAGGCGCAGCGGTCGG
GCTGAACGGGGGGTTCGTGCACACAGCCCAGCTTGGAGCGAACGACCTACACCGAACTGAGATACCTACA
GCGTGAGCTATGAGAAAGCGCCACGCTTCCCGAAGGGAGAAAGGCGGACAGGTATCCGGTAAGCGGCAGG
GTCGGAACAGGAGAGCGCACGAGGGAGCTTCCAGGGGGAAACGCCTGGTATCTTTATAGTCCTGTCGGGT
TTCGCCACCTCTGACTTGAGCGTCGATTTTTGTGATGCTCGTCAGGGGGGCGGAGCCTATGGAAAAACGC
CAGCAACGCGGCCTTTTTACGGTTCCTGGCCTTTTGCTGGCCTTTTGCTCACATG
Features (pLannotate 1.2.2; 16 found; start..end, strand, type, name):
      1..47      +  rep_origin     RSF ori (fragment): Plasmids containing the RSF 1030 origin of replication can be propagated in E. coli cells that contain additional plasmids with compatible origins.
    115..418     +  enhancer       CMV enhancer: human cytomegalovirus immediate early enhancer
    419..622     +  promoter       CMV promoter: human cytomegalovirus (CMV) immediate early promoter
    676..879     +  ncRNA          IRES Cx43: Accession: RF00487 - Connexin-43 internal ribosome entry site (IRES)
    878..2023    +  CDS            Gja1: CXA1_RAT - Also known as Cxn-43. Experimental evidence at protein level: Swiss-Prot protein existence level 1. Gap junction protein that acts as a regulator of bladder capacity. A gap junction consists of a cluster of closely packed pairs of transmembrane channels, the connexons, through which materials of low MW diffuse from one cell to a neighboring cell. Negative regulator of bladder functional capacity: acts by enhancing intercellular electrical and chemical transmission, thus sensitizing bladder muscles to cholinergic neural stimuli and causing them to contract (By similarity). May play a
   2045..2725    +  CDS            mEos4a: mEos4a is a photoconvertible red fluorescent protein published in 2015, derived from Lobophyllia hemprichii. It has moderate acid sensitivity.
   2744..2827    +  CDS            large T antigen (fragment): large T antigen from SV40 (simian virus 40)
   2850..2971    +  polyA_signal   SV40 poly(A) signal: SV40 polyadenylation signal
   3005..3433    -  rep_origin     f1 ori (sequence partly withheld): f1 bacteriophage origin of replication; arrow indicates direction of (+) strand synthesis
   3460..3564    +  promoter       AmpR promoter: bla
   3566..3923    +  promoter       SV40 promoter: SV40 enhancer and early promoter
   3958..4752    +  CDS            NeoR/KanR: aminoglycoside phosphotransferase from Tn5; aph(3')-II (or nptII); confers resistance to neomycin, kanamycin, and G418 (Geneticin®)
   4773..4925    +  CDS            ble (fragment): BLE_KLEPN - Experimental evidence at protein level: Swiss-Prot protein existence level 1. Binding protein with a strong affinity to the bleomycin family of antibiotics. Binds to CL990; an antimitotic-antibiotic compound. From Klebsiella pneumoniae.
   4984..5031    +  polyA_signal   HSV TK poly(A) signal: herpes simplex virus thymidine kinase polyadenylation signal (Cole and Stacy, 1985)
   5122..5138    -  polyA_signal   bGH poly(A) signal (fragment): bovine growth hormone polyadenylation signal
   5360..5948    +  rep_origin     ori: high-copy-number ColE1/pMB1/pBR322/pUC origin of replication
