[The description below was written by a language model from this plasmid's Addgene catalogue record and pLannotate feature annotations shown in this document.]
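Description:
mEos4a-Cx43-7 is a mammalian expression plasmid that produces rat connexin 43 (Gja1, the alpha-1 gap junction protein) fused at its C terminus to the photoconvertible fluorescent protein mEos4a. The sequenced record is about 6.0 kb and has the layout of an N1-type fluorescent protein fusion vector. The human CMV immediate early enhancer and promoter drive the Cx43 coding sequence, which is followed after a short linker by the mEos4a open reading frame and an SV40 polyadenylation signal. The "-7" in the name probably refers to the length of this linker, although the record does not say so. The annotation also flags a stretch just upstream of the Cx43 start codon as the connexin-43 IRES, which suggests that part of the native 5′ untranslated region was carried along with the cDNA.

The plasmid replicates in E. coli from a high-copy ColE1/pUC-type origin, and an f1 origin is also present. One NeoR/KanR (Tn5 aminoglycoside phosphotransferase) cassette provides selection in both hosts. A bacterial promoter expresses it for kanamycin resistance in E. coli, and the SV40 early promoter with the HSV TK polyadenylation signal expresses it for G418 selection of stably transfected mammalian cells. The short matches to the RSF origin, SV40 large T antigen, ble and the bGH polyadenylation signal are fragmentary and are probably backbone remnants or annotation artefacts rather than functional parts.

The construct serves as a localization marker for gap junctions. mEos4a starts in a green state (excitation 505 nm, emission 516 nm) and photoconverts to a red state (569 nm, 581 nm), so a chosen population of connexin 43 can be highlighted and followed, and photoconvertible proteins of this kind are also widely used for single-molecule localization imaging.
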