Addgene plasmid #57492: mEos4a-Cx43-7
Purpose: Localization: Gap Junctions, Excitation: 505 / 569, Emission: 516 / 581
Depositing lab: Michael Davidson & Loren Looger. Depositing organization: Florida State University, Tallahassee.
Backbone
  Vector backbone: mEos4a
  Backbone size w/o insert (bp): 4750
  Vector type: Mammalian Expression
  Selectable markers: Neomycin (select with G418)
Growth in bacteria
  Bacterial resistance: Kanamycin, 50 μg/mL
  Growth temperature: 37°C
  Growth strain: DH5alpha
  Copy number: High Copy
Gene/Insert
  Gene/Insert name: Cx43 (alt names: Rat Alpha-1 Connexin 43; NM_012567.2)
  Species: R. norvegicus (rat)
  Entrez Gene: Gja1 (a.k.a. Cx43, Cxnk1)
  Promoter: CMV
  Tag / fusion protein: mEos4a (C terminal on insert)
  Cloning method: Unknown
  Sequencing primers: 5′ CMV-F; 3′ SV40pA-R
Terms and licenses: Academic/Nonprofit Terms; Industry Terms
Depositor comments: R. norvegicus (rat) Alpha-1 Connexin 43. Excitation = 505 / 569; Emission = 516 / 581
How to cite: mEos4a-Cx43-7 was a gift from Michael Davidson & Loren Looger (Addgene plasmid # 57492 ; http://n2t.net/addgene:57492 ; RRID:Addgene_57492)
