>Addgene plasmid #57492 | mEos4a-Cx43-7 | depositor partial sequence | sequence record 88629 | insert sequence
GCGCTACCGGACTCAGATCTCGAGCTCAAGCTTCGAATTCGGCAGCACTTTTCTTTCATTGGGGGGAAGG
CGTGAGGAAAGTACCAAACAGCAGCAGACTTTTAAACTTTAAACAGACAGGTCTGAGAGCCTGAACTCTC
ATTTTTCCTTTGACTTCAGCCTCCAAGGAGTTCCACCAACTTTGGCGCGCCGGCTTCACTTTCATTAAGT
GAAAGAGAGGTGCCCAGACATGGGTGACTGGAGTGCCTTGGGGAAGCTTCTGGACAAGGTCCAAGCCTAC
TCCACCGCTGGAGGGAAGGTGTGGCTGTCAGTGCTCTTCATATTCAGAATCCTGCTCCTGGGGACAGCTG
TTGAGTCAGCTTGGGGTGATGAACAGTCTGCCTTTCGCTGTAACACTCAACAACCTGGCTGCGAAAACGT
CTGCTATGACAAGTCCTTCCCCATCTCTCACGTGCGCTTCTGGGTCCTTCAGATCATATTCGTGTCTGTG
CCCACACTCCTGTACTTGGCCCATGTGTTCTATGTGATGAGGAAGGAAGAGAAGCTAAACAAGAAAGAAG
AGGAGCTCAAAGTGGCCCAGACTGACGGGGTCAACGTGGAGATGCACCTGAAGCAGATTGAAATCAAGAA
GTTCAAGTACGGGATTGAAGAGCACGGCAAGGTGAAAATGAGGGGCGGCTTGCTGAGAACCTACATCATC
AGCATCCTCTTCAAGTCTGTCTTCGAGGTGGCCTTCCTGCTCATCCAGTGGTACATCTATGGGTTCAGCT
TGAGCGCGGTCTACACCTGCAAGAGAGATCCCTGCCCCCACCAGGTAGACTGCTTCCTCTCACGTCCCAC
GGAGAAAACCATCTTCATCATCTTCATGCTGGTGGTGTCCTTGGTGTCTCTCGCTTTGAACATCATTGAG
CTCTTCTACGTCTTCTTCAAAGGCGTTAAGGATCGCGTGAAGGGAAGAAGCGATCCTTACCACGCCACCA
CTGGCCCACTGAGCCCATCAAAAGACTGCGGATCTCCAAAATACGCCTACTTCAATGGCTGCTCCTCACC
AACGGCTCCACTCTCGCCTATGTCTCCTCCTGGGTACAAGCTGGTTACTGGTGACAGAAACAATTCCTCG
TGCCGCAATTACAACAAGCAAGCTAGCGAGCAAAACTGGGCGAACTACAGCGCAGAGCAAAATCGCATGG
GGCAGGCCGGAAGCACCATCTCCAACTCGCACGCCCAGCCGTTCGATTTCCCCGACGACAACCAGAATGC
CAAAAAAGTTGCTGCTGGACATGAACTCCAGCCATTAGCCATCGTGGACCAACGACCTTCCAGCAGAGCC
AGCAGCCGCGCCAGCAGCAGGCCTCGGCCTGATGACCTGGAGATTGCGGATCCACCGGTCGCCACCATGG
TGAGTGCGATTAAGCCAGACATGAGGATCAAACTCCGTATGGAAGGCAACGTAAACGGGCACCACTTTGT
GATCGACGGAGATGGTACAGGCAAGCCTTATGAGGGAAAACAGACCATGGATCTTGAAGTCAAAGAGGGC
GGACCTCTGCCTTTTGCCTTTGATATCCTGACCACTGCATTCCATTACGGCAACAGGGTATTCGTTAAAT
ATCCAGACAACATACAAGACTATTTTAAGCAGTCGTTTCCTAAGGGGTATTCGTGGGAACGAAGCTTGAC
TTTCGAAGACGGGGGCATTTGCTATGCCAGAAACGACATAACAATGGAAGGGGACACTTTCTATAATAAA
GTTCGATTTTATGGTACCAACTTTCCCGCCAATGGTCCAGTTATGCAGAAGAAGACGCTGAAATGGGAGC
CCTCCACTGAGAAAATGTATGTGCGTGATGGAGTGCTGACGGGTGATATTCATATGGCTTTGTTGCTTGA
AGGAAATGCCCATTACCGATGTGACTTCAGAACTACTTACAAAGCTAAGGAGAAGGGTGTCAAGTTACCA
GGCTACCACTTTGTGGACCACGCCATTGAGATTTTAAGCCATGACAAAGATTACAACAAGGTTAAGCTGT
ATGAGCATGCTGTTGCTCATTCTGGATTGCCTGACAATGCCAGACGATAAGCGGCCGCGACTCTAGATCA
TAATCAGCCATACCAC
